Addgene plasmid #183886: pX459-HypaCas9-mR2-MYH10_sgRNA
Purpose: pX459V2.0-HypaCas9 plasmid with mRuby2 reporter and MYH10 sgRNA for N-terminal tagging of myosin heavy chain 10 in human cells.
Depositing lab: Alisa Piekny. Depositing organization: Concordia University. Publication: Cytokinetic diversity in mammalian cells is revealed by the characterization of endogenous anillin, Ect2 and RhoA. Husser MC, Ozugergin I, Resta T, Martin VJJ, Piekny AJ. Open Biol. 2022 Nov;12(11):220247. doi: 10.1098/rsob.220247. Epub 2022 Nov 23. PubMed 36416720.
Backbone
  Vector backbone: pX459V2.0-HypaCas9-mRuby2
  Total vector size (bp): 9955
  Vector type: Mammalian Expression, CRISPR
  Selectable markers: Puromycin
Growth in bacteria
  Bacterial resistance: Ampicillin, 100 μg/mL
  Growth temperature: 37°C
  Growth strain: NEB Stable
  Copy number: High Copy
Gene/Insert
  Gene/Insert name: MYH10 sgRNA spacer (alt name: Myosin heavy chain 10)
  gRNA/shRNA sequence: GTTCTCTGCGCCATTGTAAA
  Species: H. sapiens (human)
  Entrez Gene: MYH10 (a.k.a. NMMHC-IIB, NMMHCB)
  Promoter: U6
  Cloning method: Restriction Enzyme; 5′ cloning site BbsI (destroyed during cloning); 3′ cloning site BbsI (destroyed during cloning)
  Sequencing primers: 5′ gagggcctatttcccatgattcc; 3′ ggccatttaccgtaagttatgtaacg
Terms and licenses: Academic/Nonprofit Terms; Industry Terms: Not Available to Industry
How to cite: pX459-HypaCas9-mR2-MYH10_sgRNA was a gift from Alisa Piekny (Addgene plasmid # 183886 ; http://n2t.net/addgene:183886 ; RRID:Addgene_183886)
