[The description below was written by a language model from this plasmid's Addgene catalogue record and pLannotate feature annotations shown in this document.]
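Description:
pX459-HypaCas9-mR2-MYH10_sgRNA is an all-in-one mammalian CRISPR expression plasmid of about 10 kb, built on the pX459V2.0-HypaCas9-mRuby2 backbone. It is propagated in E. coli as a high-copy plasmid through a ColE1/pUC-type origin with ampicillin selection (AmpR under its own bla promoter). It also carries an f1 phage origin and a single annotated AAV2 ITR left over from the parental vector series. With only one ITR annotated, nothing in the record suggests the plasmid is meant for AAV packaging.

The plasmid contains two expression units. A human U6 RNA polymerase III promoter drives a single guide RNA, made up of a spacer targeting human MYH10 (non-muscle myosin heavy chain 10) fused to the Streptococcus pyogenes gRNA scaffold. The spacer was inserted between BbsI sites that were destroyed during cloning. Downstream, a hybrid CBh-type promoter (CMV enhancer, chicken β-actin promoter and hybrid intron) drives S. pyogenes Cas9, which the catalogue entry identifies as the high-fidelity HypaCas9 variant. The annotation tool splits this coding region into N- and C-terminal Cas9 portions but does not mark the variant's substitutions. Cas9 carries a C-terminal nucleoplasmin NLS and is followed in the same transcription unit by mRuby2 and puromycin N-acetyltransferase, ending in a bGH polyadenylation signal. The short gaps between these coding regions are not annotated, so the linking elements are not stated in the record. Red fluorescence and puromycin resistance allow transfected cells to be identified or enriched.

The stated purpose is to cut near the start of the MYH10 coding sequence for N-terminal endogenous tagging in human cells. A separate repair template would presumably be needed for this, and none is part of this plasmid.
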