Features (pLannotate 1.2.2; 20 found; start..end, strand, type, name):
      1..241     +  promoter       U6 promoter: RNA polymerase III promoter for human U6 snRNA
    271..346     +  misc_RNA       gRNA scaffold: guide RNA scaffold for the Streptococcus pyogenes CRISPR/Cas9 system
    353..396     +  misc_RNA       gRNA scaffold (fragment): guide RNA scaffold for the Streptococcus pyogenes CRISPR/Cas9 system
    443..728     +  enhancer       CMV enhancer: human cytomegalovirus immediate early enhancer; contains an 18-bp deletion relative to the standard CMV enhancer
    730..1005    +  promoter       chicken β-actin promoter: No description available
   1006..1233    +  intron         hybrid intron: hybrid between chicken β-actin (CBA) and minute virus of mice (MMV) introns (Gray et al., 2011)
   1371..2972    +  CDS            Cas9(N): N-terminal portion of Streptococcus pyogenes Cas9 (Zetsche et al., 2015)
   2973..5471    +  CDS            Cas9(C): C-terminal portion of Streptococcus pyogenes Cas9 (Zetsche et al., 2015)
   5472..5519    +  CDS            nucleoplasmin NLS: bipartite nuclear localization signal from nucleoplasmin
   5592..6302    +  CDS            mRuby2: mRuby2 is a basic (constitutively fluorescent) red fluorescent protein published in 2012, derived from Entacmaea quadricolor. It has moderate acid sensitivity.
   6366..6965    +  CDS            PuroR (fragment): puromycin N-acetyltransferase; pac from Streptomyces; confers resistance to puromycin
   6999..7110    +  polyA_signal   bGH poly(A) signal: bovine growth hormone polyadenylation signal
   7215..7355    +  repeat_region  AAV2 ITR: inverted terminal repeat of adeno-associated virus serotype 2 inverted
   7360..7411    -  misc_feature   bom (fragment): basis of mobility region from pBR322
   7430..7885    +  rep_origin     f1 ori (sequence partly withheld): f1 bacteriophage origin of replication; arrow indicates direction of (+) strand synthesis
   7886..7935    -  misc_feature   bom (fragment): basis of mobility region from pBR322
   8037..8072    -  CDS            rop (fragment): Rop protein, which maintains plasmids at low copy number; rop
   8167..8271    +  promoter       AmpR promoter: bla
   8272..9132    +  CDS            AmpR: β-lactamase; bla; confers resistance to ampicillin, carbenicillin, and related antibiotics
   9303..9891    +  rep_origin     ori: high-copy-number ColE1/pMB1/pBR322/pUC origin of replication
>Addgene plasmid #183886 | pX459-HypaCas9-mR2-MYH10_sgRNA | addgene full sequence | sequence record 362401 | Addgene NGS Result
GAGGGCCTATTTCCCATGATTCCTTCATATTTGCATATACGATACAAGGCTGTTAGAGAGATAATTGGAA
TTAATTTGACTGTAAACACAAAGATATTAGTACAAAATACGTGACGTAGAAAGTAATAATTTCTTGGGTA
GTTTGCAGTTTTAAAATTATGTTTTAAAATGGACTATCATATGCTTACCGTAACTTGAAAGTATTTCGAT
TTCTTGGCTTTATATATCTTGTGGAAAGGACGAAACACCGGTTCTCTGCGCCATTGTAAAGTTTTAGAGC
TAGAAATAGCAAGTTAAAATAAGGCTAGTCCGTTATCAACTTGAAAAAGTGGCACCGAGTCGGTGCTTTT
TTGTTTTAGAGCTAGAAATAGCAAGTTAAAATAAGGCTAGTCCGTTTTTAGCGCGTGCGCCAATTCTGCA
GACAAATGGCTCTAGAGGTACCCGTTACATAACTTACGGTAAATGGCCCGCCTGGCTGACCGCCCAACGA
CCCCCGCCCATTGACGTCAATAGTAACGCCAATAGGGACTTTCCATTGACGTCAATGGGTGGAGTATTTA
CGGTAAACTGCCCACTTGGCAGTACATCAAGTGTATCATATGCCAAGTACGCCCCCTATTGACGTCAATG
ACGGTAAATGGCCCGCCTGGCATTGTGCCCAGTACATGACCTTATGGGACTTTCCTACTTGGCAGTACAT
CTACGTATTAGTCATCGCTATTACCATGGTCGAGGTGAGCCCCACGTTCTGCTTCACTCTCCCCATCTCC
CCCCCCTCCCCACCCCCAATTTTGTATTTATTTATTTTTTAATTATTTTGTGCAGCGATGGGGGCGGGGG
GGGGGGGGGCGCGCGCCRGGCGGGGCGGGGCGGGGCGAGGGGCGGGGCGGGGCGAGGCGGAGAGGTGCGG
CGGCAGCCAATCAGAGCGGCGCGCTCCGAAAGTTTCCTTTTATGGCGAGGCGGCGGCGGCGGCGGCCCTA
TAAAAAGCGAAGCGCGCGGCGGGCGGGAGTCGCTGCGCGCTGCCTTCGCCCCGTGCCCCGCTCCGCCGCC
GCCTCGCGCCGCCCGCCCCGGCTCTGACTGACCGCGTTACTCCCACAGGTGAGCGGGCGGGACGGCCCTT
CTCCTCCGGGCTGTAATTAGCTGAGCAAGAGGTAAGGGTTTAAGGGATGGTTGGTTGGTGGGGTATTAAT
GTTTAATTACCTGGAGCACCTGCCTGAAATCACTTTTTTTCAGGTTGGACCGGTGCCACCATGGACTATA
AGGACCACGACGGAGACTACAAGGATCATGATATTGATTACAAAGACGATGACGATAAGATGGCCCCAAA
GAAGAAGCGGAAGGTCGGTATCCACGGAGTCCCAGCAGCCGACAAGAAGTACAGCATCGGCCTGGACATC
GGCACCAACTCTGTGGGCTGGGCCGTGATCACCGACGAGTACAAGGTGCCCAGCAAGAAATTCAAGGTGC
TGGGCAACACCGACCGGCACAGCATCAAGAAGAACCTGATCGGAGCCCTGCTGTTCGACAGCGGCGAAAC
AGCCGAGGCCACCCGGCTGAAGAGAACCGCCAGAAGAAGATACACCAGACGGAAGAACCGGATCTGCTAT
CTGCAAGAGATCTTCAGCAACGAGATGGCCAAGGTGGACGACAGCTTCTTCCACAGACTGGAAGAGTCCT
TCCTGGTGGAAGAGGATAAGAAGCACGAGCGGCACCCCATCTTCGGCAACATCGTGGACGAGGTGGCCTA
CCACGAGAAGTACCCCACCATCTACCACCTGAGAAAGAAACTGGTGGACAGCACCGACAAGGCCGACCTG
CGGCTGATCTATCTGGCCCTGGCCCACATGATCAAGTTCCGGGGCCACTTCCTGATCGAGGGCGACCTGA
ACCCCGACAACAGCGACGTGGACAAGCTGTTCATCCAGCTGGTGCAGACCTACAACCAGCTGTTCGAGGA
AAACCCCATCAACGCCAGCGGCGTGGACGCCAAGGCCATCCTGTCTGCCAGACTGAGCAAGAGCAGACGG
CTGGAAAATCTGATCGCCCAGCTGCCCGGCGAGAAGAAGAATGGCCTGTTCGGAAACCTGATTGCCCTGA
GCCTGGGCCTGACCCCCAACTTCAAGAGCAACTTCGACCTGGCCGAGGATGCCAAACTGCAGCTGAGCAA
GGACACCTACGACGACGACCTGGACAACCTGCTGGCCCAGATCGGCGACCAGTACGCCGACCTGTTTCTG
GCCGCCAAGAACCTGTCCGACGCCATCCTGCTGAGCGACATCCTGAGAGTGAACACCGAGATCACCAAGG
CCCCCCTGAGCGCCTCTATGATCAAGAGATACGACGAGCACCACCAGGACCTGACCCTGCTGAAAGCTCT
CGTGCGGCAGCAGCTGCCTGAGAAGTACAAAGAGATTTTCTTCGACCAGAGCAAGAACGGCTACGCCGGC
TACATTGACGGCGGAGCCAGCCAGGAAGAGTTCTACAAGTTCATCAAGCCCATCCTGGAAAAGATGGACG
GCACCGAGGAACTGCTCGTGAAGCTGAACAGAGAGGACCTGCTGCGGAAGCAGCGGACCTTCGACAACGG
CAGCATCCCCCACCAGATCCACCTGGGAGAGCTGCACGCCATTCTGCGGCGGCAGGAAGATTTTTACCCA
TTCCTGAAGGACAACCGGGAAAAGATCGAGAAGATCCTGACCTTCCGCATCCCCTACTACGTGGGCCCTC
TGGCCAGGGGAAACAGCAGATTCGCCTGGATGACCAGAAAGAGCGAGGAAACCATCACCCCCTGGAACTT
CGAGGAAGTGGTGGACAAGGGCGCTTCCGCCCAGAGCTTCATCGAGCGGATGACCAACTTCGATAAGAAC
CTGCCCAACGAGAAGGTGCTGCCCAAGCACAGCCTGCTGTACGAGTACTTCACCGTGTATAACGAGCTGA
CCAAAGTGAAATACGTGACCGAGGGAATGAGAAAGCCCGCCTTCCTGAGCGGCGAGCAGAAAAAGGCCAT
CGTGGACCTGCTGTTCAAGACCAACCGGAAAGTGACCGTGAAGCAGCTGAAAGAGGACTACTTCAAGAAA
ATCGAGTGCTTCGACTCCGTGGAAATCTCCGGCGTGGAAGATCGGTTCAACGCCTCCCTGGGCACATACC
ACGATCTGCTGAAAATTATCAAGGACAAGGACTTCCTGGACAATGAGGAAAACGAGGACATTCTGGAAGA
TATCGTGCTGACCCTGACACTGTTTGAGGACAGAGAGATGATCGAGGAACGGCTGAAAACCTATGCCCAC
CTGTTCGACGACAAAGTGATGAAGCAGCTGAAGCGGCGGAGATACACCGGCTGGGGCAGGCTGAGCCGGA
AGCTGATCAACGGCATCCGGGACAAGCAGTCCGGCAAGACAATCCTGGATTTCCTGAAGTCCGACGGCTT
CGCCAACAGAGCCTTCGCGGCGCTGATCGCCGACGACAGCCTGACCTTTAAAGAGGACATCCAGAAAGCC
CAGGTGTCCGGCCAGGGCGATAGCCTGCACGAGCACATTGCCAATCTGGCCGGCAGCCCCGCCATTAAGA
AGGGCATCCTGCAGACAGTGAAGGTGGTGGACGAGCTCGTGAAAGTGATGGGCCGGCACAAGCCCGAGAA
CATCGTGATCGAAATGGCCAGAGAGAACCAGACCACCCAGAAGGGACAGAAGAACAGCCGCGAGAGAATG
AAGCGGATCGAAGAGGGCATCAAAGAGCTGGGCAGCCAGATCCTGAAAGAACACCCCGTGGAAAACACCC
AGCTGCAGAACGAGAAGCTGTACCTGTACTACCTGCAGAATGGGCGGGATATGTACGTGGACCAGGAACT
GGACATCAACCGGCTGTCCGACTACGATGTGGACCATATCGTGCCTCAGAGCTTTCTGAAGGACGACTCC
ATCGACAACAAGGTGCTGACCAGAAGCGACAAGAACCGGGGCAAGAGCGACAACGTGCCCTCCGAAGAGG
TCGTGAAGAAGATGAAGAACTACTGGCGGCAGCTGCTGAACGCCAAGCTGATTACCCAGAGAAAGTTCGA
CAATCTGACCAAGGCCGAGAGAGGCGGCCTGAGCGAACTGGATAAGGCCGGCTTCATCAAGAGACAGCTG
GTGGAAACCCGGCAGATCACAAAGCACGTGGCACAGATCCTGGACTCCCGGATGAACACTAAGTACGACG
AGAATGACAAGCTGATCCGGGAAGTGAAAGTGATCACCCTGAAGTCCAAGCTGGTGTCCGATTTCCGGAA
GGATTTCCAGTTTTACAAAGTGCGCGAGATCAACAACTACCACCACGCCCACGACGCCTACCTGAACGCC
GTCGTGGGAACCGCCCTGATCAAAAAGTACCCTAAGCTGGAAAGCGAGTTCGTGTACGGCGACTACAAGG
TGTACGACGTGCGGAAGATGATCGCCAAGAGCGAGCAGGAAATCGGCAAGGCTACCGCCAAGTACTTCTT
CTACAGCAACATCATGAACTTTTTCAAGACCGAGATTACCCTGGCCAACGGCGAGATCCGGAAGCGGCCT
CTGATCGAGACAAACGGCGAAACCGGGGAGATCGTGTGGGATAAGGGCCGGGATTTTGCCACCGTGCGGA
AAGTGCTGAGCATGCCCCAAGTGAATATCGTGAAAAAGACCGAGGTGCAGACAGGCGGCTTCAGCAAAGA
GTCTATCCTGCCCAAGAGGAACAGCGATAAGCTGATCGCCAGAAAGAAGGACTGGGACCCTAAGAAGTAC
GGCGGCTTCGACAGCCCCACCGTGGCCTATTCTGTGCTGGTGGTGGCCAAAGTGGAAAAGGGCAAGTCCA
AGAAACTGAAGAGTGTGAAAGAGCTGCTGGGGATCACCATCATGGAAAGAAGCAGCTTCGAGAAGAATCC
CATCGACTTTCTGGAAGCCAAGGGCTACAAAGAAGTGAAAAAGGACCTGATCATCAAGCTGCCTAAGTAC
TCCCTGTTCGAGCTGGAAAACGGCCGGAAGAGAATGCTGGCCTCTGCCGGCGAACTGCAGAAGGGAAACG
AACTGGCCCTGCCCTCCAAATATGTGAACTTCCTGTACCTGGCCAGCCACTATGAGAAGCTGAAGGGCTC
CCCCGAGGATAATGAGCAGAAACAGCTGTTTGTGGAACAGCACAAGCACTACCTGGACGAGATCATCGAG
CAGATCAGCGAGTTCTCCAAGAGAGTGATCCTGGCCGACGCTAATCTGGACAAAGTGCTGTCCGCCTACA
ACAAGCACCGGGATAAGCCCATCAGAGAGCAGGCCGAGAATATCATCCACCTGTTTACCCTGACCAATCT
GGGAGCCCCTGCCGCCTTCAAGTACTTTGACACCACCATCGACCGGAAGAGGTACACCAGCACCAAAGAG
GTGCTGGACGCCACCCTGATCCACCAGAGCATCACCGGCCTGTACGAGACACGGATCGACCTGTCTCAGC
TGGGAGGCGACAAAAGGCCGGCGGCCACGAAAAAGGCCGGCCAGGCAAAAAAGAAAAAGGAATTCGGCAG
TGGAGCTACTAACTTCAGCCTGCTGAAGCAGGCTGGAGACGTGGAGGAGAACCCTGGACCTATGGTGTCT
AAGGGCGAAGAGCTGATCAAGGAAAATATGCGTATGAAGGTGGTCATGGAAGGTTCGGTCAACGGCCACC
AATTCAAATGCACAGGTGAAGGAGAAGGCAATCCGTACATGGGAACTCAAACCATGAGGATCAAAGTCAT
CGAGGGAGGACCCCTGCCATTTGCCTTTGACATTCTTGCCACGTCGTTCATGTATGGCAGCCGTACTTTT
ATCAAGTACCCGAAAGGCATTCCTGATTTCTTTAAACAGTCCTTTCCTGAGGGTTTTACTTGGGAAAGAG
TTACGAGATACGAAGATGGTGGAGTCGTCACCGTCATGCAGGACACCAGCCTTGAGGATGGCTGTCTCGT
TTACCACGTCCAAGTCAGAGGGGTAAACTTTCCCTCCAATGGTCCCGTGATGCAGAAGAAAACCAAGGGT
TGGGAGCCTAATACAGAGATGATGTATCCAGCAGATGGTGGTCTGAGGGGATACACTCATATGGCACTGA
AAGTTGATGGTGGTGGCCATCTGTCTTGCTCTTTCGTAACAACTTACAGGTCAAAAAAGACCGTCGGGAA
CATCAAGATGCCCGGTATCCATGCCGTTGATCACCGCCTGGAAAGGTTAGAGGAAAGTGACAATGAAATG
TTCGTAGTACAACGCGAACACGCAGTTGCCAAGTTCGCCGGGCTTGGTGGTGGGATGGACGAGCTGTACA
AGGGCAGTGGAGAGGGCAGAGGAAGTCTGCTAACATGCGGTGACGTCGAGGAGAATCCTGGCCCAATGAC
CGAGTACAAGCCCACGGTGCGCCTCGCCACCCGCGACGACGTCCCCAGGGCCGTACGCACCCTCGCCGCC
GCGTTCGCCGACTACCCCGCCACGCGCCACACCGTCGATCCGGACCGCCACATCGAGCGGGTCACCGAGC
TGCAAGAACTCTTCCTCACGCGCGTCGGGCTCGACATCGGCAAGGTGTGGGTCGCGGACGACGGCGCCGC
GGTGGCGGTCTGGACCACGCCGGAGAGCGTCGAAGCGGGGGCGGTGTTCGCCGAGATCGGCCCGCGCATG
GCCGAGTTGAGCGGTTCCCGGCTGGCCGCGCAGCAACAGATGGAAGGCCTCCTGGCGCCGCACCGGCCCA
AGGAGCCCGCGTGGTTCCTGGCCACCGTCGGAGTCTCGCCCGACCACCAGGGCAAGGGTCTGGGCAGCGC
CGTCGTGCTCCCCGGAGTGGAGGCGGCCGAGCGCGCCGGGGTGCCCGCCTTCCTGGAGACCTCCGCGCCC
CGCAACCTCCCCTTCTACGAGCGGCTCGGCTTCACCGTCACCGCCGACGTCGAGGTGCCCGAAGGACCGC
GCACCTGGTGCATGACCCGCAAGCCCGGTGCCTGAGAATTCTAACTAGAGCTCGCTGATCAGCCTCGACT
GTGCCTTCTAGTTGCCAGCCATCTGTTGTTTGCCCCTCCCCCGTGCCTTCCTTGACCCTGGAAGGTGCCA
CTCCCACTGTCCTTTCCTAATAAAATGAGGAAATTGCATCGCATTGTCTGAGTAGGTGTCATTCTATTCT
GGGGGGTGGGGTGGGGCAGGACAGCAAGGGGGAGGATTGGGAAGAGAATAGCAGGCATGCTGGGGAGCGG
CCGCAGGAACCCCTAGTGATGGAGTTGGCCACTCCCTCTCTGCGCGCTCGCTCGCTCACTGAGGCCGGGC
GACCAAAGGTCGCCCGACGCCCGGGCTTTGCCCGGGCGGCCTCAGTGAGCGAGCGAGCGCGCAGCTGCCT
GCAGGGGCGCCTGATGCGGTATTTTCTCCTTACGCATCTGTGCGGTATTTCACACCGCATA
[95 nt withheld, positions 7412-7506]
T
[46 nt withheld, positions 7508-7553]
C
[141 nt withheld, positions 7555-7695]
CCTTTGACGTTGGAGTCCACGTTCTTT
[37 nt withheld, positions 7723-7759]
ACTCTATCTCGGGCTATTCTTTTGATTTATAAGGGATTTTGCCGATTTCGGTCTATTGGTTAAAAAATGA
GCTGATTTAACAAAAATTTAACGCGAATTTTAACAAAATATTAACGTTTACAATTTTATGGTGCACTCTC
AGTACAATCTGCTCTGATGCCGCATAGTTAAGCCAGCCCCGACACCCGCCAACACCCGCTGACGCGCCCT
GACGGGCTTGTCTGCTCCCGGCATCCGCTTACAGACAAGCTGTGACCGTCTCCGGGAGCTGCATGTGTCA
GAGGTTTTCACCGTCATCACCGAAACGCGCGAGACGAAAGGGCCTCGTGATACGCCTATTTTTATAGGTT
AATGTCATGATAATAATGGTTTCTTAGACGTCAGGTGGCACTTTTCGGGGAAATGTGCGCGGAACCCCTA
TTTGTTTATTTTTCTAAATACATTCAAATATGTATCCGCTCATGAGACAATAACCCTGATAAATGCTTCA
ATAATATTGAAAAAGGAAGAGTATGAGTATTCAACATTTCCGTGTCGCCCTTATTCCCTTTTTTGCGGCA
TTTTGCCTTCCTGTTTTTGCTCACCCAGAAACGCTGGTGAAAGTAAAAGATGCTGAAGATCAGTTGGGTG
CACGAGTGGGTTACATCGAACTGGATCTCAACAGCGGTAAGATCCTTGAGAGTTTTCGCCCCGAAGAACG
TTTTCCAATGATGAGCACTTTTAAAGTTCTGCTATGTGGCGCGGTATTATCCCGTATTGACGCCGGGCAA
GAGCAACTCGGTCGCCGCATACACTATTCTCAGAATGACTTGGTTGAGTACTCACCAGTCACAGAAAAGC
ATCTTACGGATGGCATGACAGTAAGAGAATTATGCAGTGCTGCCATAACCATGAGTGATAACACTGCGGC
CAACTTACTTCTGACAACGATCGGAGGACCGAAGGAGCTAACCGCTTTTTTGCACAACATGGGGGATCAT
GTAACTCGCCTTGATCGTTGGGAACCGGAGCTGAATGAAGCCATACCAAACGACGAGCGTGACACCACGA
TGCCTGTAGCAATGGCAACAACGTTGCGCAAACTATTAACTGGCGAACTACTTACTCTAGCTTCCCGGCA
ACAATTAATAGACTGGATGGAGGCGGATAAAGTTGCAGGACCACTTCTGCGCTCGGCCCTTCCGGCTGGC
TGGTTTATTGCTGATAAATCTGGAGCCGGTGAGCGTGGAAGCCGCGGTATCATTGCAGCACTGGGGCCAG
ATGGTAAGCCCTCCCGTATCGTAGTTATCTACACGACGGGGAGTCAGGCAACTATGGATGAACGAAATAG
ACAGATCGCTGAGATAGGTGCCTCACTGATTAAGCATTGGTAACTGTCAGACCAAGTTTACTCATATATA
CTTTAGATTGATTTAAAACTTCATTTTTAATTTAAAAGGATCTAGGTGAAGATCCTTTTTGATAATCTCA
TGACCAAAATCCCTTAACGTGAGTTTTCGTTCCACTGAGCGTCAGACCCCGTAGAAAAGATCAAAGGATC
TTCTTGAGATCCTTTTTTTCTGCGCGTAATCTGCTGCTTGCAAACAAAAAAACCACCGCTACCAGCGGTG
GTTTGTTTGCCGGATCAAGAGCTACCAACTCTTTTTCCGAAGGTAACTGGCTTCAGCAGAGCGCAGATAC
CAAATACTGTTCTTCTAGTGTAGCCGTAGTTAGGCCACCACTTCAAGAACTCTGTAGCACCGCCTACATA
CCTCGCTCTGCTAATCCTGTTACCAGTGGCTGCTGCCAGTGGCGATAAGTCGTGTCTTACCGGGTTGGAC
TCAAGACGATAGTTACCGGATAAGGCGCAGCGGTCGGGCTGAACGGGGGGTTCGTGCACACAGCCCAGCT
TGGAGCGAACGACCTACACCGAACTGAGATACCTACAGCGTGAGCTATGAGAAAGCGCCACGCTTCCCGA
AGGGAGAAAGGCGGACAGGTATCCGGTAAGCGGCAGGGTCGGAACAGGAGAGCGCACGAGGGAGCTTCCA
GGGGGAAACGCCTGGTATCTTTATAGTCCTGTCGGGTTTCGCCACCTCTGACTTGAGCGTCGATTTTTGT
GATGCTCGTCAGGGGGGCGGAGCCTATGGAAAAACGCCAGCAACGCGGCCTTTTTACGGTTCCTGGCCTT
TTGCTGGCCTTTTGCTCACATGT
